>Addgene plasmid #89659 | pSB1A3_GFP_dT16 | depositor full sequence | sequence record 173774 | pSB1A3_GFP_dT16 sequence 7971 bps
AGTAAAAGATGCTGAAGATCAGTTGGGTGCACGAGTGGGTTATATCGAACTGGATCTCAACAGCGGTAAG
ATCCTTGAGAGTTTTCGCCCCGAAGAACGTTTTCCAATGATGAGCACTTTTAAAGTTCTGCTATGTGGCG
CGGTATTATCCCGTATTGACGCCGGGCAAGAGCAACTCGGTCGCCGCATACACTATTCTCAGAATGACTT
GGTTGAGTACTCACCAGTCACAGAAAAGCATCTTACGGATGGCATGACAGTAAGAGAATTATGCAGTGCT
GCCATAACCATGAGTGATAACACTGCGGCCAACTTACTTCTGACAACGATCGGAGGACCGAAGGAGCTAA
CCGCTTTTTTGCACAACATGGGGGATCATGTAACTCGCCTTGATCGTTGGGAACCGGAGCTGAATGAAGC
CATACCAAACGACGAGCGTGACACCACGATGCCTGTAGCAATGGCAACAACGTTGCGCAAACTATTAACT
GGCGAACTACTTACTCTAGCTTCCCGGCAACAATTAATAGACTGGATGGAGGCGGATAAAGTTGCAGGAC
CACTTCTGCGCTCGGCCCTTCCGGCTGGCTGGTTTATTGCTGATAAATCTGGAGCCGGTGAGCGTGGGTC
TCGCGGTATCATTGCAGCACTGGGGCCAGATGGTAAGCCCTCCCGTATCGTAGTTATCTACACGACGGGG
AGTCAGGCAACTATGGATGAACGAAATAGACAGATCGCTGAGATAGGTGCCTCACTGATTAAGCATTGGT
AACTGTCAGACCAAGTTTACTCATATATACTTTAGATTGATTTAAAACTTCATTTTTAATTTAAAAGGAT
CTAGGTGAAGATCCTTTTTGATAATCTCATGACCAAAATCCCTTAACGTGAGTTTTCGTTCCACTGAGCG
TCAGACCCCGTAGAAAAGATCAAAGGATCTTCTTGAGATCCTTTTTTTCTGCGCGTAATCTGCTGCTTGC
AAACAAAAAAACCACCGCTACCAGCGGTGGTTTGTTTGCCGGATCAAGAGCTACCAACTCTTTTTCCGAA
GGTAACTGGCTTCAGCAGAGCGCAGATACCAAATACTGTTCTTCTAGTGTAGCCGTAGTTAGGCCACCAC
TTCAAGAACTCTGTAGCACCGCCTACATACCTCGCTCTGCTAATCCTGTTACCAGTGGCTGCTGCCAGTG
GCGATAAGTCGTGTCTTACCGGGTTGGACTCAAGACGATAGTTACCGGATAAGGCGCAGCGGTCGGGCTG
AACGGGGGGTTCGTGCACACAGCCCAGCTTGGAGCGAACGACCTACACCGAACTGAGATACCTACAGCGT
GAGCTATGAGAAAGCGCCACGCTTCCCGAAGGGAGAAAGGCGGACAGGTATCCGGTAAGCGGCAGGGTCG
GAACAGGAGAGCGCACGAGGGAGCTTCCAGGGGGAAACGCCTGGTATCTTTATAGTCCTGTCGGGTTTCG
CCACCTCTGACTTGAGCGTCGATTTTTGTGATGCTCGTCAGGGGGGCGGAGCCTGTGGAAAAACGCCAGC
AACGCGGCCTTTTTACGGTTCCTGGCCTTTTGCTGGCCTTTTGCTCACATGTTCTTTCCTGCGTTATCCC
CTGATTCTGTGGATAACCGTATTACCGCCTTTGAGTGAGCTGATACCGCTCGCCGCAGCCGAACGACCGA
GCGCAGCGAGTCAGTGAGCGAGGAAGCCTGCATAACGCGAAGTAATCTTTTCGGTTTTAAAGAAAAAGGG
CAGGGTGGTGACACCTTGCCCTTTTTTGCCGGACTGCAGCGGCCGCTAGCTAATACGACTCACTATAGGG
AGACCACAACGGTTTCCCTCTAGAAATAATTTTGTTTAACTTTAAGAAGGAGATAAACAATGGGTAAAGG
AGAAGAACTTTTCACTGGAGTTGTCCCAATTCTTGTTGAATTAGATGGTGATGTTAATGGGCACAAATTT
TCTGTCAGTGGAGAGGGTGAAGGTGATGCAACATACGGAAAACTTACCCTTAAATTTATTTGCACTACTG
GAAAACTACCTGTTCCGTGGCCAACACTTGTCACTACTTTCTCTTATGGTGTTCAATGCTTTTCCCGTTA
TCCGGATCATATGAAACGGCATGACTTTTTCAAGAGTGCCATGCCCGAAGGTTATGTACAGGAACGCACT
ATATCTTTCAAAGATGACGGGAACTACAAGACGCGTGCTGAAGTCAAGTTTGAAGGTGATACCCTTGTTA
ATCGTATCGAGTTAAAAGGTATTGATTTTAAAGAAGATGGAAACATTCTCGGACACAAACTCGAGTACAA
CTATAACTCACACAATGTATACATCACGGCAGACAAACAAAAGAATGGAATCAAAGCTAACTTCAAAATT
CGCCACAACATTGAAGATGGATCCGTTCAACTAGCAGACCATTATCAACAAAATACTCCAATTGGCGATG
GCCCTGTCCTTTTACCAGACAACCATTACCTGTCCACACAATCTGCCCTTTCGAAAGATCCCAATGAAAA
GAGAGACCACATGGTCCTTCTTGAGTTTGTAACAGCTGCTGGGATTACACATGGCATGGATGAACTATAC
AAGTGGGGTCTTAGCGCGGGCGCCGTAGATTTGAGAACTTTGGGATATTCACAGCAGCAGCAGGAAAAGA
TCAAGCCCAAAGTGAGGTCGACAGTCGCGCAGCATCACGAAGCGCTGGTGGGTCATGGGTTTACACATGC
CCACATCGTAGCCTTGTCGCAGCACCCTGCAGCCCTTGGCACGGTCGCCGTCAAGTACCAGGACATGATT
GCGGCGTTGCCGGAAGCCACACATGAGGCGATCGTCGGTGTGGGGAAACAGTGGAGCGGAGCCCGAGCGC
TTGAGGCCCTGTTGACGGTCGCGGGAGAGCTGAGAGGGCCTCCCCTTCAGCTGGACACGGGCCAGTTGCT
GAAGATCGCGAAGCGGGGAGGAGTCACGGCGGTCGAGGCGGTGCACGCGTGGCGCAATGCGCTCACGGGA
GCACCCCTCAACCTGACCCCAGAGCAGGTCGTGGCGATCGCAAGCCACGACGGTGGCAAACAGGCTCTGG
AAACAGTACAGAGGCTGTTGCCTGTGCTGTGCCAAGCGCACGGGTTGACCCCAGAGCAGGTCGTGGCGAT
CGCAAGCCACGACGGTGGCAAACAGGCTCTGGAAACAGTACAGAGGCTGTTGCCTGTGCTGTGCCAAGCG
CACGGACTTACCCCAGAGCAGGTCGTGGCAATCGCCTCCAACATTGGTGGCAAACAGGCTCTGGAAACTG
TCCAGCGCCTGCTTCCCGTGCTGTGCCAAGCGCACGGTTTAACCCCAGAGCAGGTCGTGGCAATCGCCTC
CAACATTGGTGGCAAACAGGCTCTGGAAACTGTCCAGCGCCTGCTTCCCGTGCTGTGCCAAGCGCACGGG
CTCACCCCAGAGCAGGTCGTGGCAATCGCGAGCAATAACGGTGGCAAACAGGCTCTGGAAACGGTGCAGA
GGCTCCTTCCAGTGCTGTGCCAAGCGCACGGTCTGACCCCAGAGCAGGTCGTGGCAATCGCCTCCAACAT
TGGTGGCAAACAGGCTCTGGAAACTGTCCAGCGCCTGCTTCCCGTGCTGTGCCAAGCGCACGGGTTAACC
CCAGAGCAGGTCGTGGCAATCGCGAGCAATAACGGTGGCAAACAGGCTCTGGAAACGGTGCAGAGGCTCC
TTCCAGTGCTGTGCCAAGCGCACGGACTCACCCCAGAGCAGGTCGTGGCGATCGCAAGCCACGACGGTGG
CAAACAGGCTCTGGAAACAGTACAGAGGCTGTTGCCTGTGCTGTGCCAAGCGCACGGTTTGACCCCAGAG
CAGGTCGTGGCAATCGCGAGCAATAACGGTGGCAAACAGGCTCTGGAAACGGTGCAGAGGCTCCTTCCAG
TGCTGTGCCAAGCGCACGGGTTGACCCCAGAGCAGGTCGTGGCGATCGCAAGCCACGACGGTGGCAAACA
GGCTCTGGAAACAGTACAGAGGCTGTTGCCTGTGCTGTGCCAAGCGCACGGACTTACCCCAGAGCAGGTC
GTGGCCATTGCCTCGAATGGAGGTGGCAAACAGGCTCTGGAAACCGTACAACGATTGCTGCCGGTGCTGT
GCCAAGCGCACGGACTGACCCCAGAGCAGGTCGTGGCAATCGCGAGCAATAACGGTGGCAAACAGGCTCT
GGAAACGGTGCAGAGGCTCCTTCCAGTGCTGTGCCAAGCGCACGGCCTGACCCCAGAGCAGGTCGTGGCA
ATCGCCTCCAACATTGGTGGCAAACAGGCTCTGGAAACTGTCCAGCGCCTGCTTCCCGTGCTGTGCCAAG
CGCACGGTTTAACCCCAGAGCAGGTCGTGGCCATTGCCTCGAATGGAGGTGGCAAACAGGCTCTGGAAAC
CGTACAACGATTGCTGCCGGTGCTGTGCCAAGCGCACGGGCTCACCCCAGAGCAGGTCGTGGCCATTGCC
TCGAATGGAGGTGGCAAACAGGCTCTGGAAACCGTACAACGATTGCTGCCGGTGCTGTGCCAAGCGCACG
GTCTGACCCCAGAGCAGGTCGTGGCAATCGCCTCCAACATTGGTGGCAAACAGGCTCTGGAAACTGTCCA
GCGCCTGCTTCCCGTGCTGTGCCAAGCGCACGGGTTAACCCCAGAGCAGGTCGTGGCGATCGCAAGCCAC
GACGGTGGCAAACAGGCTCTGGAAACAGTACAGAGGCTGTTGCCTGTGCTGTGCCAAGCGCACGGACTCA
CCCCAGAGCAGGTCGTGGCAATCGCCTCCAACATTGGTGGCAAACAAGCGTTAGAGACCGTTCAACGTTT
ATTACCCGTGCTGTGCCAAGCGCACGGGTTGACCCCAGAGCAGGTCGTGGCCATTGCCTCGAATGGAGGT
GGCAAACAGGCTCTGGAAACCGTACAACGATTGCTGCCGGTGCTGTGCCAAGCGCACGGACTTACCCCAG
AGCAGGTCGTGGCCATTGCCTCGAATGGAGGTGGCAAACAGGCTCTGGAAACCGTACAACGATTGCTGCC
GGTGCTGTGCCAAGCGCACGGACTGAGCGCGGGCGCCGTAGATTTGAGAACTTTGGGATATTCACAGCAG
CAGCAGGAAAAGATCAAGCCCAAAGTGAGGTCGACAGTCGCGCAGCATCACGAAGCGCTGGTGGGTCATG
GGTTTACACATGCCCACATCGTAGCCTTGTCGCAGCACCCTGCAGCCCTTGGCACGGTCGCCGTCAAGTA
CCAGGACATGATTGCGGCGTTGCCGGAAGCCACACATGAGGCGATCGTCGGTGTGGGGAAACAGTGGAGC
GGAGCCCGAGCGCTTGAGGCCCTGTTGACGGTCGCGGGAGAGCTGAGAGGGCCTCCCCTTCAGCTGGACA
CGGGCCAGTTGCTGAAGATCGCGAAGCGGGGAGGAGTCACGGCGGTCGAGGCGGTGCACGCGTGGCGCAA
TGCGCTCACGGGAGCACCCCTCAACCTGACCCCAGAGCAGGTCGTGGCCATTGCCTCGAATGGAGGTGGC
AAACAGGCTCTGGAAACCGTACAACGATTGCTGCCGGTGCTGTGCCAAGCGCACGGTTTAACCCCAGAGC
AGGTCGTGGCGATCGCAAGCCACGACGGTGGCAAACAGGCTCTGGAAACAGTACAGAGGCTGTTGCCTGT
GCTGTGCCAAGCGCACGGGCTCACCCCAGAGCAGGTCGTGGCAATCGCCTCCAACATTGGTGGCAAACAG
GCTCTGGAAACTGTCCAGCGCCTGCTTCCCGTGCTGTGCCAAGCGCACGGGTTAACCCCAGAGCAGGTCG
TGGCCATTGCCTCGAATGGAGGTGGCAAACAGGCTCTGGAAACCGTACAACGATTGCTGCCGGTGCTGTG
CCAAGCGCACGGGTTGACCCCAGAGCAGGTCGTGGCAATCGCGAGCAATAACGGTGGCAAACAGGCTCTG
GAAACGGTGCAGAGGCTCCTTCCAGTGCTGTGCCAAGCGCACGGACTTACCCCAGAGCAGGTCGTGGCCA
TTGCCTCGAATGGAGGTGGCAAACAGGCTCTGGAAACCGTACAACGATTGCTGCCGGTGCTGTGCCAAGC
GCACGGACTGACCCCAGAGCAGGTCGTGGCCATTGCCTCGAATGGAGGTGGCAAACAGGCTCTGGAAACC
GTACAACGATTGCTGCCGGTGCTGTGCCAAGCGCACGGCCTGACCCCAGAGCAGGTCGTGGCAATCGCCT
CCAACATTGGTGGCAAACAGGCTCTGGAAACTGTCCAGCGCCTGCTTCCCGTGCTGTGCCAAGCGCACGG
TTTAACCCCAGAGCAGGTCGTGGCCATTGCCTCGAATGGAGGTGGCAAACAGGCTCTGGAAACCGTACAA
CGATTGCTGCCGGTGCTGTGCCAAGCGCACGGGCTCACCCCAGAGCAGGTCGTGGCAATCGCCTCCAACA
TTGGTGGCAAACAGGCTCTGGAAACTGTCCAGCGCCTGCTTCCCGTGCTGTGCCAAGCGCACGGACTCAC
CCCAGAGCAGGTCGTGGCAATCGCCTCCAACATTGGTGGCAAACAGGCTCTGGAAACTGTCCAGCGCCTG
CTTCCCGTGCTGTGCCAAGCGCACGGTCTGACCCCAGAGCAGGTCGTGGCGATCGCAAGCCACGACGGTG
GCAAACAGGCTCTGGAAACAGTACAGAGGCTGTTGCCTGTGCTGTGCCAAGCGCACGGGTTGACCCCAGA
GCAGGTCGTGGCAATCGCGAGCAATAACGGTGGCAAACAGGCTCTGGAAACGGTGCAGAGGCTCCTTCCA
GTGCTGTGCCAAGCGCACGGACTTACCCCAGAGCAGGTCGTGGCAATCGCGAGCAATAACGGTGGCAAAC
AGGCTCTGGAAACGGTGCAGAGGCTCCTTCCAGTGCTGTGCCAAGCGCACGGACTGACCCCAGAGCAGGT
CGTGGCAATCGCCTCCAACATTGGTGGCAAACAGGCTCTGGAAACTGTCCAGCGCCTGCTTCCCGTGCTG
TGCCAAGCGCACGGCCTGACCCCAGAGCAGGTCGTGGCGATCGCAAGCCACGACGGTGGCAAACAGGCTC
TGGAAACAGTACAGAGGCTGTTGCCTGTGCTGTGCCAAGCGCACGGTTTAACCCCAGAGCAGGTCGTGGC
AATCGCGAGCAATAACGGTGGCAAACAGGCTCTGGAAACGGTGCAGAGGCTCCTTCCAGTGCTGTGCCAA
GCGCACGGACTCACCCCAGAGCAGGTCGTGGCAATCGCGAGCAATAACGGTGGCAAACAGGCTCTGGAAA
CGGTGCAGAGGCTCCTTCCAGTGCTGTGCCAAGCGCACGGTTTGACCCCAGAGCAGGTCGTGGCAATCGC
GAGCAATAACGGTGGCAAACAGGCTCTGGAAACGGTGCAGAGGCTCCTTCCAGTGCTGTGCCAAGCGCAC
GGGCTCACCCCAGAGCAGGTCGTGGCCATTGCCTCGAATGGAGGTGGCAAACAGGCTCTGGAATCTATCG
TTGCTCAGCTGTCACGTCCGGACCCGGCTCTGGCTGCTCTGACCAACGACCACCTGGTTGCTCTGGCTTG
CCTGGGTGGTCGTCCGGCTATGGACGCTGTTAAAAAAGGCCTAGTGCCGCGCGGCAGCCACCACCATCAC
CATCATTAATTCCAGAAATCATCCTTAGCGAAAGCTAAGGATTTTTTTTATCTGAAATTCTGCCTCGTGA
TACGCCTATTTTTATAGGTTAATGTCATGATAATAATGGTTTCTTAGACGTCAGGTGGCACTTTTCGGGG
AAATGTGCGCGGAACCCCTATTTGTTTATTTTTCTAAATACATTCAAATATGTATCCGCTCATGAGACAA
TAACCCTGATAAATGCTTCAATAATATTGAAAAAGGAAGAGTATGAGTATTCAACATTTCCGTGTCGCCC
TTATTCCCTTTTTTGCGGCATTTTGCCTTCCTGTTTTTGCTCACCCAGAAACGCTGGTGAA
Features (pLannotate 1.2.2; 10 found; start..end, strand, type, name):
    943..1531    +  rep_origin     ori: high-copy-number ColE1/pMB1/pBR322/pUC origin of replication
   1726..1783    -  terminator     his operon terminator: This putative transcriptin terminator from the E. coli his operon has a 2-bp deletion introduced during synthesis. Its efficiency has not been determined.
   1801..1819    +  promoter       T7 promoter: promoter for bacteriophage T7 RNA polymerase
   1851..1873    +  RBS            RBS: efficient ribosome binding site from bacteriophage T7 gene 10 (Olins and Rangwala, 1989)
   1880..2593    +  CDS            &alpha;GFP: &alpha;GFP is a basic (constitutively fluorescent) long stokes shift fluorescent protein published in 1996, derived from Aequorea victoria.
   2606..3124    +  CDS            avrBs3 (fragment): AVRB3_XANEU - Experimental evidence at protein level: Swiss-Prot protein existence level 1. Avirulence protein. Acts as a transcription factor in C.annuum plants. In susceptible plants lacking the Bs3 resistance gene induces expression of a number of genes, including genes homologous to a family of auxin-induced genes, alpha-expansin genes, pectate lyase, anthocyanidin glucoside rhamnosyl transferase and at least one transcription factor, UPA20. Their expression leads to plant hypertrophy in mesophyll cells, probably mainly mediated by UPA20 (PubMed:17962565). In resistant plants induces the h
   5069..5587    +  CDS            avrBs3 (fragment): AVRB3_XANEU - Experimental evidence at protein level: Swiss-Prot protein existence level 1. Avirulence protein. Acts as a transcription factor in C.annuum plants. In susceptible plants lacking the Bs3 resistance gene induces expression of a number of genes, including genes homologous to a family of auxin-induced genes, alpha-expansin genes, pectate lyase, anthocyanidin glucoside rhamnosyl transferase and at least one transcription factor, UPA20. Their expression leads to plant hypertrophy in mesophyll cells, probably mainly mediated by UPA20 (PubMed:17962565). In resistant plants induces the h
   7645..7688    +  terminator     bacterial terminator: putative bacterial transcription terminator
   7778..7882    +  promoter       AmpR promoter: bla
   7883..772     +  CDS            AmpR (across the origin): β-lactamase; bla; confers resistance to ampicillin, carbenicillin, and related antibiotics
