>Addgene plasmid #89659 | pSB1A3_GFP_dT16 | addgene full sequence | sequence record 191970 | Addgene Partial NGS Result
AGTAAAAGATGCTGAAGATCAGTTGGGTGCACGAGTGGGTTACATCGAACTGGATCTCAACAGCGGTAAG
ATCCTTGAGAGTTTTCGCCCCGAAGAACGTTTTCCAATGATGAGCACTTTTAAAGTTCTGCTATGTGGCG
CGGTATTATCCCGTATTGACGCCGGGCAAGAGCAACTCGGTCGCCGCATACACTATTCTCAGAATGACTT
GGTTGAGTACTCACCAGTCACAGAAAAGCATCTTACGGATGGCATGACAGTAAGAGAATTATGCAGTGCT
GCCATAACCATGAGTGATAACACTGCGGCCAACTTACTTCTGACAACGATCGGAGGACCGAAGGAGCTAA
CCGCTTTTTTGCACAACATGGGGGATCATGTAACTCGCCTTGATCGTTGGGAACCGGAGCTGAATGAAGC
CATACCAAACGACGAGCGTGACACCACGATGCCTGTAGCAATGGCAACAACGTTGCGCAAACTATTAACT
GGCGAACTACTTACTCTAGCTTCCCGGCAACAATTAATAGACTGGATGGAGGCGGATAAAGTTGCAGGAC
CACTTCTGCGCTCGGCCCTTCCGGCTGGCTGGTTTATTGCTGATAAATCTGGAGCCGGTGAGCGTGGGTC
TCGCGGTATCATTGCAGCACTGGGGCCAGATGGTAAGCCCTCCCGTATCGTAGTTATCTACACGACGGGG
AGTCAGGCAACTATGGATGAACGAAATAGACAGATCGCTGAGATAGGTGCCTCACTGATTAAGCATTGGT
AACTGTCAGACCAAGTTTACTCATATATACTTTAGATTGATTTAAAACTTCATTTTTAATTTAAAAGGAT
CTAGGTGAAGATCCTTTTTGATAATCTCATGACCAAAATCCCTTAACGTGAGTTTTCGTTCCACTGAGCG
TCAGACCCCGTAGAAAAGATCAAAGGATCTTCTTGAGATCCTTTTTTTCTGCGCGTAATCTGCTGCTTGC
AAACAAAAAAACCACCGCTACCAGCGGTGGTTTGTTTGCCGGATCAAGAGCTACCAACTCTTTTTCCGAA
GGTAACTGGCTTCAGCAGAGCGCAGATACCAAATACTGTTCTTCTAGTGTAGCCGTAGTTAGGCCACCAC
TTCAAGAACTCTGTAGCACCGCCTACATACCTCGCTCTGCTAATCCTGTTACCAGTGGCTGCTGCCAGTG
GCGATAAGTCGTGTCTTACCGGGTTGGACTCAAGACGATAGTTACCGGATAAGGCGCAGCGGTCGGGCTG
AACGGGGGGTTCGTGCACACAGCCCAGCTTGGAGCGAACGACCTACACCGAACTGAGATACCTACAGCGT
GAGCTATGAGAAAGCGCCACGCTTCCCGAAGGGAGAAAGGCGGACAGGTATCCGGTAAGCGGCAGGGTCG
GAACAGGAGAGCGCACGAGGGAGCTTCCAGGGGGAAACGCCTGGTATCTTTATAGTCCTGTCGGGTTTCG
CCACCTCTGACTTGAGCGTCGATTTTTGTGATGCTCGTCAGGGGGGCGGAGCCTGTGGAAAAACGCCAGC
AACGCGGCCTTTTTACGGTTCCTGGCCTTTTGCTGGCCTTTTGCTCACATGTTCTTTCCTGCGTTATCCC
CTGATTCTGTGGATAACCGTATTACCGCCTTTGAGTGAGCTGATACCGCTCGCCGCAGCCGAACGACCGA
GCGCAGCGAGTCAGTGAGCGAGGAAGCCTGCATAACGCGAAGTAATCTTTTCGGTTTTAAAGAAAAAGGG
CAGGGTGGTGACACCTTGCCCTTTTTTGCCGGACTGCAGCGGCCGCTAGCTAATACGACTCACTATAGGG
AGACCACAACGGTTTCCCTCTAGAAATAATTTTGTTTAACTTTAAGAAGGAGATAAACAATGGGTAAAGG
AGAAGAACTTTTCACTGGAGTTGTCCCAATTCTTGTTGAATTAGATGGTGATGTTAATGGGCACAAATTT
TCTGTCAGTGGAGAGGGTGAAGGTGATGCAACATACGGAAAACTTACCCTTAAATTTATTTGCACTACTG
GAAAACTACCTGTTCCGTGGCCAACACTTGTCACTACTTTCTCTTATGGTGTTCAATGCTTTTCCCGTTA
TCCGGATCATATGAAACGGCATGACTTTTTCAAGAGTGCCATGCCCGAAGGTTATGTACAGGAACGCACT
ATATCTTTCAAAGATGACGGGAACTACAAGACGCGTGCTGAAGTCAAGTTTGAAGGTGATACCCTTGTTA
ATCGTATCGAGTTAAAAGGTATTGATTTTAAAGAAGATGGAAACATTCTCGGACACAAACTCGAGTACAA
CTATAACTCACACAATGTATACATCACGGCAGACAAACAAAAGAATGGAATCAAAGCTAACTTCAAAATT
CGCCACAACATTGAAGATGGATCCGTTCAACTAGCAGACCATTATCAACAAAATACTCCAATTGGCGATG
GCCCTGTCCTTTTACCAGACAACCATTACCTGTCCACACAATCTGCCCTTTCGAAAGATCCCAATGAAAA
GAGAGACCACATGGTCCTTCTTGAGTTTGTAACAGCTGCTGGGATTACACATGGCATGGATGAACTATAC
AAGTGGGGTCTTAGCGCGGGCGCCGTAGATTTGAGAACTTTGGGATATTCACAGCAGCAGCAGGAAAAGA
TCAAGCCCAAAGTGAGGTCGACAGTCGCGCAGCATCACGAAGCGCTGGTGGGTCATGGGTTTACACATGC
CCACATCGTAGCCTTGTCGCAGCACCCTGCAGCCCTTGGCACGGTCGCCGTCAAGTACCAGGACATGATT
GCGGCGTTGCCGGAAGCCACACATGAGGCGATCGTCGGTGTGGGGAAACAGTGGAGCGGAGCCCGAGCGC
TTGAGGCCCTGTTGACGGTCGCGGGAGAGCTGAGAGGGCCTCCCCTTCAGCTGGACACGGGCCAGTTGCT
GAAGATCGCGAAGCGGGGAGGAGTCACGGCGGTCGAGGCGGTGCACGCGTGGCGCAATGCGCTCACGGGA
GCACCCCTCAACCTGACCCCAGAGCAGGTCGTGGCGATCGCAAGCCACGACGGTGGCAAACAGGCTCTGG
AAACAGTACAGAGGCTGTTGCCTGTGCTGTGCCAAGCGCACGGGTTGACCCCAGAGCAGGTCGTGGCGAT
CGCAAGCCACGACGGTGGCAAACAGGCTCTGGAAACAGTACAGAGGCTGTTGCCTGTGCTGTGCCAAGCG
CACGGACTTACCCCAGAGCAGGTCGTGGCAATCGCCTCCAACATTGGTGGCAAACAGGCTCTGGAAACTG
TCCAGCGCCTGCTTCCCGTGCTGTGCCAAGCGCACGGTTTAACCCCAGAGCAGGTCGTGGCAATCGCCTC
CAACATTGGTGGCAAACAGGCTCTGGAAACTGTCCAGCGCCTGCTTCCCGTGCTGTGCCAAGCGCACGGG
CTCACCCCAGAGCAGGTCGTGGCAATCGCGAGCAATAACGGTGGCAAACAGGCTCTGGAAACGGTGCAGA
GGCTCCTTCCAGTGCTGTGCCAAGCGCACGGTCTGACCCCAGAGCAGGTCGTGGCAATCGCCTCCAACAT
TGGTGGCAAACAGGCTCTGGAAACTGTCCAGCGCCTGCTTCCCGTGCTGTGCCAAGCGCACGGGTTAACC
CCAGAGCAGGTCGTGGCAATCGCGAGCAATAACGGTGGCAAACAGGCTCTGGAAACGGTGCAGAGGCTCC
TTCCAGTGCTGTGCCAAGCGCACGGACTCACCCCAGAGCAGGTCGTGGCGATCGCAAGCCACGACGGTGG
CAAACAGGCTCTGGAAACAGTACAGAGGCTGTTGCCTGTGCTGTGCCAAGCGCACGGTTTGACCCCAGAG
CAGGTCGTGGCAATCGCGAGCAATAACGGTGGCAAACAGGCTCTGGAAACGGTGCAGAGGCTCCTTCCAG
TGCTGTGCCAAGCGCACGGGTTGACCCCAGAGCAGGTCGTGGCGATCGCAAGCCACGACGGTGGCAAACA
GGCTCTGGAAACAGTACAGAGGCTGTTGCCTGTGCTGTGCCAAGCGCACGGACTTACCCCAGAGCAGGTC
GTGGCCATTGCCTCGAATGGAGGTGGCAAACAGGCTCTGGAAACCGTACAACGATTGCTGCCGGTGCTGT
GCCAAGCGCACGGACTGACCCCAGAGCAGGTCGTGGCAATCGCGAGCAATAACGGTGGCAAACAGGCTCT
GGAAACGGTGCAGAGGCTCCTTCCAGTGCTGTGCCAAGCGCACGGCCTGACCCCAGAGCAGGTCGTGGCA
ATCGCCTCCAACATTGGTGGCAAACAGGCTCTGGAAACTGTCCAGCGCCTGCTTCCCGTGCTGTGCCAAG
CGCACGGTTTAACCCCAGAGCAGGTCGTGGCCATTGCCTCGAATGGAGGTGGCAAACAGGCTCTGGAAAC
CGTACAACGATTGCTGCCGGTGCTGTGCCAAGCGCACGGGCTCACCCCAGAGCAGGTCGTGGCCATTGCC
TCGAATGGAGGTGGCAAACAGGCTCTGGAAACCGTACAACGATTGCTGCCGGTGCTGTGCCAAGCGCACG
GTCTGACCCCAGAGCAGGTCGTGGCAATCGCCTCCAACATTGGTGGCAAACAGGCTCTGGAAACTGTCCA
GCGCCTGCTTCCCGTGCTGTGCCAAGCGCACGGGTTAACCCCAGAGCAGGTCGTGGCGATCGCAAGCCAC
GACGGTGGCAAACAGGCTCTGGAAACAGTACAGAGGCTGTTGCCTGTGCTGTGCCAAGCGCACGGACTCA
CCCCAGAGCAGGTCGTGGCAATCGCCTCCAACATTGGTGGCAAACAAGCGTTAGAGACCGTTCAACGTTT
ATTACCCGTGCTGTGCCAAGCGCACGGGTTGACCCCAGAGCAGGTCGTGGCCATTGCCTCGAATGGAGGT
GGCAAACAGGCTCTGGAAACCGTACAACGATTGCTGCCGGTGCTGTGCCAAGCGCACGGACTTACCCCAG
AGCAGGTCGTGGCCATTGCCTCGAATGGAGGTGGCAAACAGGCTCTGGAAACCGTACAACGATTGCTGCC
GGTGCTGTGCCAAGCGCACGGACTGAGCGCGGGCGCCGTAGATTTGAGAACTTTGGGATATTCACAGCAG
CAGCAGGAAAAGATCAAGCCCAAAGTGAGGTCGACAGTCGCGCAGCATCACGAAGCGCTGGTGGGTCATG
GGTTTACACATGCCCACATCGTAGCCTTGTCGCAGCACCCTGCAGCCCTTGGCACGGTCGCCGTCAAGTA
CCAGGACATGATTGCGGCGTTGCCGGAAGCCACACATGAGGCGATCGTCGGTGTGGGGAAACAGTGGAGC
GGAGCCCGAGCGCTTGAGGCCCTGTTGACGGTCGCGGGAGAGCTGAGAGGGCCTCCCCTTCAGCTGGACA
CGGGCCAGTTGCTGAAGATCGCGAAGCGGGGAGGAGTCACGGCGGTCGAGGCGGTGCACGCGTGGCGCAA
TGCGCTCACGGGAGCACCCCTCAACCTGACCCCAGAGCAGGTCGTGGCCATTGCCTCGAATGGAGGTGGC
AAACAGGCTCTGGAAACCGTACAACGATTGCTGCCGGTGCTGTGCCAAGCGCACGGTTTAACCCCAGAGC
AGGTCGTGGCGATCGCAAGCCACGACGGTGGCAAACAGGCTCTGGAAACAGTACAGAGGCTGTTGCCTGT
GCTGTGCCAAGCGCACGGGCTCACCCCAGAGCAGGTCGTGGCAATCGCCTCCAACATTGGTGGCAAACAG
GCTCTGGAAACTGTCCAGCGCCTGCTTCCCGTGCTGTGCCAAGCGCACGGGTTAACCCCAGAGCAGGTCG
TGGCCATTGCCTCGAATGGAGGTGGCAAACAGGCTCTGGAAACCGTACAACGATTGCTGCCGGTGCTGTG
CCAAGCGCACGGGTTGACCCCAGAGCAGGTCGTGGCAATCGCGAGCAATAACGGTGGCAAACAGGCTCTG
GAAACGGTGCAGAGGCTCCTTCCAGTGCTGTGCCAAGCGCACGGACTTACCCCAGAGCAGGTCGTGGCCA
TTGCCTCGAATGGAGGTGGCAAACAGGCTCTGGAAACCGTACAACGATTGCTGCCGGTGCTGTGCCAAGC
GCACGGACTGACCCCAGAGCAGGTCGTGGCCATTGCCTCGAATGGAGGTGGCAAACAGGCTCTGGAAACC
GTACAACGATTGCTGCCGGTGCTGTGCCAAGCGCACGGCCTGACCCCAGAGCAGGTCGTGGCAATCGCCT
CCAACATTGGTGGCAAACAGGCTCTGGAAACTGTCCAGCGCCTGCTTCCCGTGCTGTGCCAAGCGCACGG
TTTAACCCCAGAGCAGGTCGTGGCCATTGCCTCGAATGGAGGTGGCAAACAGGCTCTGGAAACCGTACAA
CGATTGCTGCCGGTGCTGTGCCAAGCGCACGGGCTCACCCCAGAGCAGGTCGTGGCAATCGCCTCCAACA
TTGGTGGCAAACAGGCTCTGGAAACTGTCCAGCGCCTGCTTCCCGTGCTGTGCCAAGCGCACGGACTCAC
CCCAGAGCAGGTCGTGGCAATCGCCTCCAACATTGGTGGCAAACAGGCTCTGGAAACTGTCCAGCGCCTG
CTTCCCGTGCTGTGCCAAGCGCACGGYCTGACCCCAGAGCAGGTCGTGGCGATCGCAAGCCACGACGGTG
GCAAACAGGCTCTGGAAACAGTACAGAGGCTGTTGCCTGTGCTGTGCCAAGCGCACGGGTTGACCCCAGA
GCAGGTCGTGGCAATCGCGAGCAATAACGGTGGCAAACAGGCTCTGGAAACGGTGCAGAGGCTCCTTCCA
GTGCTGTGCCAAGCGCACGGACTTACCCCAGAGCAGGTCGTGGCAATCGCGAGCAATAACGGTGGCAAAC
AGGCTCTGGAAACGGTGCAGAGGCTCCTTCCAGTGCTGTGCCAAGCGCACGGACTGACCCCAGAGCAGGT
CGTGGCAATCGCCTCCAACATTGGTGGCAAACAGGCTCTGGAAACTGTCCAGCGCCTGCTTCCCGTGCTG
TGCCAAGCGCACGGCCTGACCCCAGAGCAGGTCGTGGCGATCGCAAGCCACGACGGTGGCAAACAGGCTC
TGGAAACAGTACAGAGGCTGTTGCCTGTGCTGTGCCAAGCGCACGGTTTAACCCCAGAGCAGGTCGTGGC
AATCGCGAGCAATAACGGTGGCAAACAGGCTCTGGAAACGGTGCAGAGGCTCCTTCCAGTGCTGTGCCAA
GCGCACGGACTCACCCCAGAGCAGGTCGTGGCAATCGCGAGCAATAACGGTGGCAAACAGGCTCTGGAAA
CGGTGCAGAGGCTCCTTCCAGTGCTGTGCCAAGCGCACGGTTTGACCCCAGAGCAGGTCGTGGCAATCGC
GAGCAATAACGGTGGCAAACAGGCTCTGGAAACGGTGCAGAGGCTCCTTCCAGTGCTGTGCCAAGCGCAC
GGGCTCACCCCAGAGCAGGTCGTGGCCATTGCCTCGAATGGAGGTGGCAAACAGGCTCTGGAATCTATCG
TTGCTCAGCTGTCACGTCCGGACCCGGCTCTGGCTGCTCTGACCAACGACCACCTGGTTGCTCTGGCTTG
CCTGGGTGGTCGTCCGGCTATGGACGCTGTTAAAAAAGGCCTAGTGCCGCGCGGCAGCCACCACCATCAC
CATCATTAATTCCAGAAATCATCCTTAGCGAAAGCTAAGGATTTTTTTTATCTGAAATTCTGCCTCGTGA
TACGCCTATTTTTATAGGTTAATGTCATGATAATAATGGTTTCTTAGACGTCAGGTGGCACTTTTCGGGG
AAATGTGCGCGGAACCCCTATTTGTTTATTTTTCTAAATACATTCAAATATGTATCCGCTCATGAGACAA
TAACCCTGATAAATGCTTCAATAATATTGAAAAAGGAAGAGTATGAGTATTCAACATTTCCGTGTCGCCC
TTATTCCCTTTTTTGCGGCATTTTGCCTTCCTGTTTTTGCTCACCCAGAAACGCTGGTGAA
Features (pLannotate 1.2.2; 10 found; start..end, strand, type, name):
    943..1531    +  rep_origin     ori: high-copy-number ColE1/pMB1/pBR322/pUC origin of replication
   1726..1783    -  terminator     his operon terminator: This putative transcriptin terminator from the E. coli his operon has a 2-bp deletion introduced during synthesis. Its efficiency has not been determined.
   1801..1819    +  promoter       T7 promoter: promoter for bacteriophage T7 RNA polymerase
   1851..1873    +  RBS            RBS: efficient ribosome binding site from bacteriophage T7 gene 10 (Olins and Rangwala, 1989)
   1880..2593    +  CDS            &alpha;GFP: &alpha;GFP is a basic (constitutively fluorescent) long stokes shift fluorescent protein published in 1996, derived from Aequorea victoria.
   2606..3124    +  CDS            avrBs3 (fragment): AVRB3_XANEU - Experimental evidence at protein level: Swiss-Prot protein existence level 1. Avirulence protein. Acts as a transcription factor in C.annuum plants. In susceptible plants lacking the Bs3 resistance gene induces expression of a number of genes, including genes homologous to a family of auxin-induced genes, alpha-expansin genes, pectate lyase, anthocyanidin glucoside rhamnosyl transferase and at least one transcription factor, UPA20. Their expression leads to plant hypertrophy in mesophyll cells, probably mainly mediated by UPA20 (PubMed:17962565). In resistant plants induces the h
   5069..5587    +  CDS            avrBs3 (fragment): AVRB3_XANEU - Experimental evidence at protein level: Swiss-Prot protein existence level 1. Avirulence protein. Acts as a transcription factor in C.annuum plants. In susceptible plants lacking the Bs3 resistance gene induces expression of a number of genes, including genes homologous to a family of auxin-induced genes, alpha-expansin genes, pectate lyase, anthocyanidin glucoside rhamnosyl transferase and at least one transcription factor, UPA20. Their expression leads to plant hypertrophy in mesophyll cells, probably mainly mediated by UPA20 (PubMed:17962565). In resistant plants induces the h
   7645..7688    +  terminator     bacterial terminator: putative bacterial transcription terminator
   7778..7882    +  promoter       AmpR promoter: bla
   7883..772     +  CDS            AmpR (across the origin): β-lactamase; bla; confers resistance to ampicillin, carbenicillin, and related antibiotics
