[The description below was written by a language model from this plasmid's Addgene catalogue record and pLannotate feature annotations shown in this document.]
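Description:
pSB1A3_GFP_dT16 is a bacterial expression plasmid built on pSB1A3, a high-copy backbone from the iGEM parts registry. It is propagated in E. coli through a ColE1/pUC-type origin of replication and selected with ampicillin via a β-lactamase gene driven by its own bla promoter. The annotated sequence is about 8 kb and is labelled as a partial NGS result. In it, the backbone carries transcription terminators on either side of the cloning region (a his operon terminator upstream and a putative bacterial terminator downstream), which insulate the insert from surrounding transcription.

The payload is a synthetic open reading frame of roughly 6 kb, expressed from a T7 promoter with the efficient ribosome binding site from phage T7 gene 10, so expression depends on a source of T7 RNA polymerase. The coding region begins with a GFP derived from Aequorea victoria (cycle3-GFP according to the record; the automated annotation calls it αGFP). This is fused at the N-terminus of dT16, a "double TAL" staple protein, and the fusion ends in a C-terminal His6 tag suitable for affinity purification. The feature table detects two separate fragments with homology to the Xanthomonas TAL effector AvrBs3, spaced about 2.5 kb apart. This fits a design with two TAL effector DNA-binding domains joined in one polypeptide, although the repeat arrays and linker between them are not individually annotated. The specific DNA sequences recognised by dT16 are not stated. The plasmid was deposited with work on the self-assembly of genetically encoded DNA–protein hybrid nanostructures. In that context, a staple protein of this kind would bind two sites on double-stranded DNA to hold it in a defined shape, with GFP serving as a fluorescent label.
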