Addgene plasmid #89659: pSB1A3_GFP_dT16
Purpose: expression of doubleTAL staple protein dT16 with N-terminally fused cycle3-GFP
Depositing lab: Hendrik Dietz. Depositing organization: Technische Universitaet Muenchen (TUM). Publication: Self-assembly of genetically encoded DNA-protein hybrid nanoscale shapes. Praetorius F, Dietz H. Science. 2017 Mar 24;355(6331). pii: eaam5488. doi: 10.1126/science.aam5488. PubMed 28336611.
Backbone
  Vector backbone: pSB1A3
  Backbone manufacturer: igem parts registry
  Vector type: Bacterial Expression
Growth in bacteria
  Bacterial resistance: Ampicillin, 100 μg/mL
  Growth temperature: 37°C
  Growth strain: DH5alpha
  Copy number: High Copy
Gene/Insert
  Gene/Insert name: GFP_dT16
  Species: Synthetic
  Insert size (bp): 6000
  Promoter: T7
  Tag / fusion protein: His6 (C terminal on insert)
  Cloning method: Restriction Enzyme; 5′ cloning site unknown (unknown if destroyed); 3′ cloning site unknown (unknown if destroyed)
  Sequencing primers: 5′ attaccgcctttgagtgagc; 3′ tgccacctgacgtctaagaa
Terms and licenses: Academic/Nonprofit Terms; Industry Terms: Not Available to Industry
How to cite: pSB1A3_GFP_dT16 was a gift from Hendrik Dietz (Addgene plasmid # 89659 ; http://n2t.net/addgene:89659 ; RRID:Addgene_89659)
