>Addgene plasmid #89659 | pSB1A3_GFP_dT16 | depositor partial sequence | sequence record 173732 | ORF
ATGGGTAAAGGAGAAGAACTTTTCACTGGAGTTGTCCCAATTCTTGTTGAATTAGATGGTGATGTTAATG
GGCACAAATTTTCTGTCAGTGGAGAGGGTGAAGGTGATGCAACATACGGAAAACTTACCCTTAAATTTAT
TTGCACTACTGGAAAACTACCTGTTCCGTGGCCAACACTTGTCACTACTTTCTCTTATGGTGTTCAATGC
TTTTCCCGTTATCCGGATCATATGAAACGGCATGACTTTTTCAAGAGTGCCATGCCCGAAGGTTATGTAC
AGGAACGCACTATATCTTTCAAAGATGACGGGAACTACAAGACGCGTGCTGAAGTCAAGTTTGAAGGTGA
TACCCTTGTTAATCGTATCGAGTTAAAAGGTATTGATTTTAAAGAAGATGGAAACATTCTCGGACACAAA
CTCGAGTACAACTATAACTCACACAATGTATACATCACGGCAGACAAACAAAAGAATGGAATCAAAGCTA
ACTTCAAAATTCGCCACAACATTGAAGATGGATCCGTTCAACTAGCAGACCATTATCAACAAAATACTCC
AATTGGCGATGGCCCTGTCCTTTTACCAGACAACCATTACCTGTCCACACAATCTGCCCTTTCGAAAGAT
CCCAATGAAAAGAGAGACCACATGGTCCTTCTTGAGTTTGTAACAGCTGCTGGGATTACACATGGCATGG
ATGAACTATACAAGTGGGGTCTTAGCGCGGGCGCCGTAGATTTGAGAACTTTGGGATATTCACAGCAGCA
GCAGGAAAAGATCAAGCCCAAAGTGAGGTCGACAGTCGCGCAGCATCACGAAGCGCTGGTGGGTCATGGG
TTTACACATGCCCACATCGTAGCCTTGTCGCAGCACCCTGCAGCCCTTGGCACGGTCGCCGTCAAGTACC
AGGACATGATTGCGGCGTTGCCGGAAGCCACACATGAGGCGATCGTCGGTGTGGGGAAACAGTGGAGCGG
AGCCCGAGCGCTTGAGGCCCTGTTGACGGTCGCGGGAGAGCTGAGAGGGCCTCCCCTTCAGCTGGACACG
GGCCAGTTGCTGAAGATCGCGAAGCGGGGAGGAGTCACGGCGGTCGAGGCGGTGCACGCGTGGCGCAATG
CGCTCACGGGAGCACCCCTCAACCTGACCCCAGAGCAGGTCGTGGCGATCGCAAGCCACGACGGTGGCAA
ACAGGCTCTGGAAACAGTACAGAGGCTGTTGCCTGTGCTGTGCCAAGCGCACGGGTTGACCCCAGAGCAG
GTCGTGGCGATCGCAAGCCACGACGGTGGCAAACAGGCTCTGGAAACAGTACAGAGGCTGTTGCCTGTGC
TGTGCCAAGCGCACGGACTTACCCCAGAGCAGGTCGTGGCAATCGCCTCCAACATTGGTGGCAAACAGGC
TCTGGAAACTGTCCAGCGCCTGCTTCCCGTGCTGTGCCAAGCGCACGGTTTAACCCCAGAGCAGGTCGTG
GCAATCGCCTCCAACATTGGTGGCAAACAGGCTCTGGAAACTGTCCAGCGCCTGCTTCCCGTGCTGTGCC
AAGCGCACGGGCTCACCCCAGAGCAGGTCGTGGCAATCGCGAGCAATAACGGTGGCAAACAGGCTCTGGA
AACGGTGCAGAGGCTCCTTCCAGTGCTGTGCCAAGCGCACGGTCTGACCCCAGAGCAGGTCGTGGCAATC
GCCTCCAACATTGGTGGCAAACAGGCTCTGGAAACTGTCCAGCGCCTGCTTCCCGTGCTGTGCCAAGCGC
ACGGGTTAACCCCAGAGCAGGTCGTGGCAATCGCGAGCAATAACGGTGGCAAACAGGCTCTGGAAACGGT
GCAGAGGCTCCTTCCAGTGCTGTGCCAAGCGCACGGACTCACCCCAGAGCAGGTCGTGGCGATCGCAAGC
CACGACGGTGGCAAACAGGCTCTGGAAACAGTACAGAGGCTGTTGCCTGTGCTGTGCCAAGCGCACGGTT
TGACCCCAGAGCAGGTCGTGGCAATCGCGAGCAATAACGGTGGCAAACAGGCTCTGGAAACGGTGCAGAG
GCTCCTTCCAGTGCTGTGCCAAGCGCACGGGTTGACCCCAGAGCAGGTCGTGGCGATCGCAAGCCACGAC
GGTGGCAAACAGGCTCTGGAAACAGTACAGAGGCTGTTGCCTGTGCTGTGCCAAGCGCACGGACTTACCC
CAGAGCAGGTCGTGGCCATTGCCTCGAATGGAGGTGGCAAACAGGCTCTGGAAACCGTACAACGATTGCT
GCCGGTGCTGTGCCAAGCGCACGGACTGACCCCAGAGCAGGTCGTGGCAATCGCGAGCAATAACGGTGGC
AAACAGGCTCTGGAAACGGTGCAGAGGCTCCTTCCAGTGCTGTGCCAAGCGCACGGCCTGACCCCAGAGC
AGGTCGTGGCAATCGCCTCCAACATTGGTGGCAAACAGGCTCTGGAAACTGTCCAGCGCCTGCTTCCCGT
GCTGTGCCAAGCGCACGGTTTAACCCCAGAGCAGGTCGTGGCCATTGCCTCGAATGGAGGTGGCAAACAG
GCTCTGGAAACCGTACAACGATTGCTGCCGGTGCTGTGCCAAGCGCACGGGCTCACCCCAGAGCAGGTCG
TGGCCATTGCCTCGAATGGAGGTGGCAAACAGGCTCTGGAAACCGTACAACGATTGCTGCCGGTGCTGTG
CCAAGCGCACGGTCTGACCCCAGAGCAGGTCGTGGCAATCGCCTCCAACATTGGTGGCAAACAGGCTCTG
GAAACTGTCCAGCGCCTGCTTCCCGTGCTGTGCCAAGCGCACGGGTTAACCCCAGAGCAGGTCGTGGCGA
TCGCAAGCCACGACGGTGGCAAACAGGCTCTGGAAACAGTACAGAGGCTGTTGCCTGTGCTGTGCCAAGC
GCACGGACTCACCCCAGAGCAGGTCGTGGCAATCGCCTCCAACATTGGTGGCAAACAAGCGTTAGAGACC
GTTCAACGTTTATTACCCGTGCTGTGCCAAGCGCACGGGTTGACCCCAGAGCAGGTCGTGGCCATTGCCT
CGAATGGAGGTGGCAAACAGGCTCTGGAAACCGTACAACGATTGCTGCCGGTGCTGTGCCAAGCGCACGG
ACTTACCCCAGAGCAGGTCGTGGCCATTGCCTCGAATGGAGGTGGCAAACAGGCTCTGGAAACCGTACAA
CGATTGCTGCCGGTGCTGTGCCAAGCGCACGGACTGAGCGCGGGCGCCGTAGATTTGAGAACTTTGGGAT
ATTCACAGCAGCAGCAGGAAAAGATCAAGCCCAAAGTGAGGTCGACAGTCGCGCAGCATCACGAAGCGCT
GGTGGGTCATGGGTTTACACATGCCCACATCGTAGCCTTGTCGCAGCACCCTGCAGCCCTTGGCACGGTC
GCCGTCAAGTACCAGGACATGATTGCGGCGTTGCCGGAAGCCACACATGAGGCGATCGTCGGTGTGGGGA
AACAGTGGAGCGGAGCCCGAGCGCTTGAGGCCCTGTTGACGGTCGCGGGAGAGCTGAGAGGGCCTCCCCT
TCAGCTGGACACGGGCCAGTTGCTGAAGATCGCGAAGCGGGGAGGAGTCACGGCGGTCGAGGCGGTGCAC
GCGTGGCGCAATGCGCTCACGGGAGCACCCCTCAACCTGACCCCAGAGCAGGTCGTGGCCATTGCCTCGA
ATGGAGGTGGCAAACAGGCTCTGGAAACCGTACAACGATTGCTGCCGGTGCTGTGCCAAGCGCACGGTTT
AACCCCAGAGCAGGTCGTGGCGATCGCAAGCCACGACGGTGGCAAACAGGCTCTGGAAACAGTACAGAGG
CTGTTGCCTGTGCTGTGCCAAGCGCACGGGCTCACCCCAGAGCAGGTCGTGGCAATCGCCTCCAACATTG
GTGGCAAACAGGCTCTGGAAACTGTCCAGCGCCTGCTTCCCGTGCTGTGCCAAGCGCACGGGTTAACCCC
AGAGCAGGTCGTGGCCATTGCCTCGAATGGAGGTGGCAAACAGGCTCTGGAAACCGTACAACGATTGCTG
CCGGTGCTGTGCCAAGCGCACGGGTTGACCCCAGAGCAGGTCGTGGCAATCGCGAGCAATAACGGTGGCA
AACAGGCTCTGGAAACGGTGCAGAGGCTCCTTCCAGTGCTGTGCCAAGCGCACGGACTTACCCCAGAGCA
GGTCGTGGCCATTGCCTCGAATGGAGGTGGCAAACAGGCTCTGGAAACCGTACAACGATTGCTGCCGGTG
CTGTGCCAAGCGCACGGACTGACCCCAGAGCAGGTCGTGGCCATTGCCTCGAATGGAGGTGGCAAACAGG
CTCTGGAAACCGTACAACGATTGCTGCCGGTGCTGTGCCAAGCGCACGGCCTGACCCCAGAGCAGGTCGT
GGCAATCGCCTCCAACATTGGTGGCAAACAGGCTCTGGAAACTGTCCAGCGCCTGCTTCCCGTGCTGTGC
CAAGCGCACGGTTTAACCCCAGAGCAGGTCGTGGCCATTGCCTCGAATGGAGGTGGCAAACAGGCTCTGG
AAACCGTACAACGATTGCTGCCGGTGCTGTGCCAAGCGCACGGGCTCACCCCAGAGCAGGTCGTGGCAAT
CGCCTCCAACATTGGTGGCAAACAGGCTCTGGAAACTGTCCAGCGCCTGCTTCCCGTGCTGTGCCAAGCG
CACGGACTCACCCCAGAGCAGGTCGTGGCAATCGCCTCCAACATTGGTGGCAAACAGGCTCTGGAAACTG
TCCAGCGCCTGCTTCCCGTGCTGTGCCAAGCGCACGGTCTGACCCCAGAGCAGGTCGTGGCGATCGCAAG
CCACGACGGTGGCAAACAGGCTCTGGAAACAGTACAGAGGCTGTTGCCTGTGCTGTGCCAAGCGCACGGG
TTGACCCCAGAGCAGGTCGTGGCAATCGCGAGCAATAACGGTGGCAAACAGGCTCTGGAAACGGTGCAGA
GGCTCCTTCCAGTGCTGTGCCAAGCGCACGGACTTACCCCAGAGCAGGTCGTGGCAATCGCGAGCAATAA
CGGTGGCAAACAGGCTCTGGAAACGGTGCAGAGGCTCCTTCCAGTGCTGTGCCAAGCGCACGGACTGACC
CCAGAGCAGGTCGTGGCAATCGCCTCCAACATTGGTGGCAAACAGGCTCTGGAAACTGTCCAGCGCCTGC
TTCCCGTGCTGTGCCAAGCGCACGGCCTGACCCCAGAGCAGGTCGTGGCGATCGCAAGCCACGACGGTGG
CAAACAGGCTCTGGAAACAGTACAGAGGCTGTTGCCTGTGCTGTGCCAAGCGCACGGTTTAACCCCAGAG
CAGGTCGTGGCAATCGCGAGCAATAACGGTGGCAAACAGGCTCTGGAAACGGTGCAGAGGCTCCTTCCAG
TGCTGTGCCAAGCGCACGGACTCACCCCAGAGCAGGTCGTGGCAATCGCGAGCAATAACGGTGGCAAACA
GGCTCTGGAAACGGTGCAGAGGCTCCTTCCAGTGCTGTGCCAAGCGCACGGTTTGACCCCAGAGCAGGTC
GTGGCAATCGCGAGCAATAACGGTGGCAAACAGGCTCTGGAAACGGTGCAGAGGCTCCTTCCAGTGCTGT
GCCAAGCGCACGGGCTCACCCCAGAGCAGGTCGTGGCCATTGCCTCGAATGGAGGTGGCAAACAGGCTCT
GGAATCTATCGTTGCTCAGCTGTCACGTCCGGACCCGGCTCTGGCTGCTCTGACCAACGACCACCTGGTT
GCTCTGGCTTGCCTGGGTGGTCGTCCGGCTATGGACGCTGTTAAAAAAGGCCTAGTGCCGCGCGGCAGCC
ACCACCATCACCATCATTAA
